Addgene plasmid #243932: pUPD3_PARTPRM_J23102
Purpose: GoldenBraid2.0 Constitutive promoter, lacking ribosome binding site.
Depositing lab: Christophe Herman. Depositing organization: Baylor College of Medicine. Publication: GoldenBraid2.0 E. coli: a comprehensive and characterized toolkit for enterics. Cooke MB, Welch KT, Ramirez LD, Wen AX, Marciano DC, Herman C. Synth Biol (Oxf). 2025 Aug 14;10(1):ysaf015. doi: 10.1093/synbio/ysaf015. eCollection 2025. PubMed 40927394.
Backbone
  Vector backbone: pUPD3
  Vector type: Bacterial Expression
Growth in bacteria
  Bacterial resistance: Chloramphenicol, 25 μg/mL
  Growth temperature: 37°C
  Growth strain: DH5alpha
  Copy number: High Copy
Gene/Insert
  Gene/Insert name: J23102
  Species: Synthetic
  Insert size (bp): 36
  Cloning method: Golden Gate
Terms and licenses: Academic/Nonprofit Terms; Industry Terms: Not Available to Industry
How to cite: pUPD3_PARTPRM_J23102 was a gift from Christophe Herman (Addgene plasmid # 243932 ; http://n2t.net/addgene:243932 ; RRID:Addgene_243932)
