[The description below was written by a language model from this plasmid's Addgene catalogue record and pLannotate feature annotations shown in this document.]
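Description:
pUPD3_PARTPRM_J23102 is a small (about 2.4 kb) level-0 part plasmid from a GoldenBraid2.0 toolkit adapted for E. coli and related enteric bacteria. It is built on the pUPD3 universal part domestication backbone and is catalogued as a bacterial expression vector, although its real role is to store a single standardized DNA part for later assembly. The plasmid replicates at high copy from a ColE1/pUC-type origin and is selected with chloramphenicol through a cat gene driven by its own cat promoter. An f1 phage origin is also annotated, along with a short tet promoter fragment that appears to be a backbone remnant.

The insert is J23102, a 36 bp synthetic constitutive promoter, supplied without a ribosome binding site so that users can pair it with a separate RBS part of their choice. The automated annotation labels the corresponding region as a fragment of the J23119 promoter. This most likely reflects the close sequence similarity among members of the J23100-series (Anderson) promoter family rather than a different insert. The part sits between SP6 and T7 phage promoters, and only a short lacZα fragment remains nearby, consistent with replacement of a lacZα screening cassette when the part was cloned by Golden Gate assembly. The type IIS restriction sites used for release are not listed in the feature table.

The construct is typically used as a promoter donor in GoldenBraid assemblies, where it is combined with RBS, coding sequence and terminator parts to build transcriptional units with defined constitutive expression in E. coli.
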