Features (pLannotate 1.2.2; 9 found; start..end, strand, type, name):
     23..47      -  promoter       J23119(SpeI) promoter (fragment): bacterial promoter (Registry of Standard Biological Parts BBa J23119) modified to end with an SpeI site
     88..106     -  promoter       SP6 promoter: promoter for bacteriophage SP6 RNA polymerase
    253..841     -  rep_origin     ori: high-copy-number ColE1/pMB1/pBR322/pUC origin of replication
    956..1058    +  promoter       cat promoter: promoter of the E. coli cat gene encoding chloramphenicol acetyltransferase
   1059..1715    +  CDS            cat: CAT_ECOLX - Experimental evidence at protein level: Swiss-Prot protein existence level 1. This enzyme is an effector of chloramphenicol resistance in bacteria. From Escherichia coli. This protein is used as a marker in many commonly used cloning vectors, such as pACYC184.
   1803..1820    -  promoter       tet promoter (fragment): E. coli promoter for tetracycline efflux protein gene
   1831..2286    +  rep_origin     f1 ori (sequence partly withheld): f1 bacteriophage origin of replication; arrow indicates direction of (+) strand synthesis
   2305..2326    -  CDS            lacZα (fragment): LacZα fragment of β-galactosidase; lacZ fragment
   2329..2347    +  promoter       T7 promoter: promoter for bacteriophage T7 RNA polymerase
>Addgene plasmid #243932 | pUPD3_PARTPRM_J23102 | addgene full sequence | sequence record 487735 | Addgene NGS Result
GGTCTCGTTTGAGCTAGCACAGTACCTAGGACTGAGCTAGCTGTCAACTCCCGAGACCACTCATCGCCCA
ATCACTAGTGAATTCGTTCTATAGTGTCACCTAAATACCATAGAGCCGTTGGTCATAGCTGTTTCCTGTC
CAGGCATCATGACACGGTTATCCACAGAATCAGGGGATAACGCAGGAAAGAACATGTGAGCAAAAGGCCA
GCAAAAGGCCAGGAACCGTAAAAAGGCCGCGTTGCTGGCGTTTTTCCATAGGCTCCGCCCCCCTGACGAG
CATCACAAAAATCGACGCTCAAGTCAGAGGTGGCGAAACCCGACAGGACTATAAAGATACCAGGCGTTTC
CCCCTGGAAGCTCCCTCGTGCGCTCTCCTGTTCCGACCCTGCCGCTTACCGGATACCTGTCCGCCTTTCT
CCCTTCGGGAAGCGTGGCGCTTTCTCATAGCTCACGCTGTAGGTATCTCAGTTCGGTGTAGGTCGTTCGC
TCCAAGCTGGGCTGTGTGCACGAACCCCCCGTTCAGCCCGACCGCTGCGCCTTATCCGGTAACTATCGTC
TTGAGTCCAACCCGGTAAGACACGACTTATCGCCACTGGCAGCAGCCACTGGTAACAGGATTAGCAGAGC
GAGGTATGTAGGCGGTGCTACAGAGTTCTTGAAGTGGTGGCCTAACTACGGCTACACTAGAAGAACAGTA
TTTGGTATCTGCGCTCTGCTGAAGCCAGTTACCTTCGGAAAAAGAGTTGGTAGCTCTTGATCCGGCAAAC
AAACCACCGCTGGTAGCGGTGGTTTTTTTGTTTGCAAGCAGCAGATTACGCGCAGAAAAAAAGGATCTCA
AGAAGATCCTTTGATCTTTTCTACGGGGTCTGACGCTCAGTGGAACGAAAACTCACGTTAAGGGATTTTG
GTCATGAGATTATCAAAAAGGATCTTCACCTAGATCCTTTTGTGATGATCGGCACGTAAGAGGTTCCAAC
TTTCACCATAATGAAATAAGATCACTACCGGGCGTATTTTTTGAGTTATCGAGATTTTCAGGAGCTAAGG
AAGCTAAAATGGAGAAAAAAATCACTGGATATACCACCGTTGATATATCCCAATGGCATCGTAAAGAACA
TTTTGAGGCATTTCAGTCAGTTGCTCAATGTACCTATAACCAGACCGTTCAGCTGGATATTACGGCCTTT
TTAAAGACCGTAAAGAAAAATAAGCACAAGTTTTATCCGGCCTTTATTCACATTCTTGCCCGCCTGATGA
ATGCTCATCCGGAATTCCGTATGGCAATGAAAGACGGTGAGCTGGTGATATGGGATAGTGTTCACCCTTG
TTACACCGTTTTCCATGAGCAAACTGAAACGTTTTCATCGCTCTGGAGTGAATACCACGACGATTTCCGG
CAGTTTCTACACATATATTCGCAAGATGTGGCGTGTTACGGTGAAAACCTGGCCTATTTCCCTAAAGGGT
TTATTGAGAATATGTTTTTCGTGTCAGCCAATCCCTGGGTGAGTTTCACCAGTTTTGATTTAAACGTGGC
CAATATGGACAACTTCTTCGCCCCCGTTTTCACCATGGGCAAATATTATACGCAAGGCGACAAGGTGCTG
ATGCCGCTGGCGATTCAGGTTCATCATGCCGTTTGTGATGGCTTCCATGTCGGCAGAATGCTTAATGAAT
TACAACAGTACTGCGATGAGTGGCAGGGCGGGGCGTAATTTTTTTAAGGCAGTTATTGGTGCCCTTAAAC
GCCTGGTTGCTACGCCTGAATAAGTGATAATAAGCGGATGAATGGCAGAAATTCGATGATAAGCTGTCAA
ACATGATGT
[125 nt withheld, positions 1830-1954]
C
[91 nt withheld, positions 1956-2046]
AGGGTGATGGTTCACGTAGTGGGCCAGCGCCCTGATAGACGGTTTTTCGCCCTTTGACGTTGGAGTCCAC
GTTCTTT
[37 nt withheld, positions 2124-2160]
ACCCTATCTCGGTCTATTCTTTTGATTTATAAGGGATTTTGCCGATTTCGGCCTATTGGTTAAAAAATGA
GCTGATTTAACAAAAATTTAACGCGAATTTTAACAAAATATTAACGCTTACAATTTTAACATTGTAGAAA
CGCATGTAAAACGACGGCCAGTGAATTGTAATACGACTCACTATAGGGTGAATTCCGCTTAGGACCTTAG
ATATTGATCTCAA
